Addgene plasmid #143177: TFORF2201
Purpose: Lentiviral vector for overexpressing transcription factor ORFs with unique 24-bp barcodes. Barcodes facilitate identification of transcription factors in pooled screens.
Depositing lab: Feng Zhang. Depositing organization: Broad Institute. Publication: A transcription factor atlas of directed differentiation. Joung J, Ma S, Tay T, Geiger-Schuller KR, Kirchgatterer PC, Verdine VK, Guo B, Arias-Garcia MA, Allen WE, Singh A, Kuksenko O, Abudayyeh OO, Gootenberg JS, Fu Z, Macrae RK, Buenrostro JD, Regev A, Zhang F. Cell. 2023 Jan 5;186(1):209-229.e26. doi: 10.1016/j.cell.2022.11.026. PubMed 36608654.
Backbone
  Vector backbone: pLX_TRC317
  Backbone manufacturer: Broad Institute Genetic Perturbation Platform
  Backbone size w/o insert (bp): 8264
  Vector type: Mammalian Expression, Lentiviral
  Selectable markers: Puromycin
Growth in bacteria
  Bacterial resistance: Ampicillin, 100 μg/mL
  Growth temperature: 37°C
  Growth strain: NEB Stable
  Copy number: High Copy
Gene/Insert
  Gene/Insert name: POU4F2
  Species: H. sapiens (human)
  Insert size (bp): 1331
  Entrez Gene: POU4F2 (a.k.a. BRN3.2, BRN3B, Brn-3b)
  Promoter: EF1a
  Cloning method: Unknown
  Sequencing primers: 5′ GGGTGGAGACTGAAGTTAGGCCAG; 3′ CACATAGCGTAAAAGGAGCAACATAG
Terms and licenses: Academic/Nonprofit Terms; Industry Terms: Not Available to Industry
Depositor comments: NM_004575,ENST00000281321 . The transcription factor ORF portion of this plasmid was synthesized by Genewiz. Please test multiple small colonies in case of plasmid recombination. To make this collection available in a timely manner, a portion of this collection was not fully sequenced by Addgene. If an Addgene verified full plasmid sequence is not available, please contact us prior to placing an order to request the full sequence.
How to cite: TFORF2201 was a gift from Feng Zhang (Addgene plasmid # 143177 ; http://n2t.net/addgene:143177 ; RRID:Addgene_143177)
