[The description below was written by a language model from this plasmid's Addgene catalogue record and pLannotate feature annotations shown in this document.]
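Description:
TFORF2201 is a lentiviral mammalian expression plasmid built on the pLX_TRC317 backbone, carrying the human transcription factor POU4F2 (also called BRN3B) as a synthesized open reading frame. It belongs to a barcoded transcription factor ORF collection in which each clone carries a unique 24-bp barcode, so that the factor delivered to a cell can be identified by sequencing in pooled overexpression screens, such as those aimed at directed differentiation. The barcode itself is not annotated in the feature table. It may lie in the short interval between the ORF and the WPRE, where only a small U6 promoter fragment is called, but the record does not confirm this.

The viral portion is a third-generation, self-inactivating design. An RSV promoter replaces the U3 region of the truncated 5' LTR to drive genomic RNA production in packaging cells. It is followed by the HIV-1 Ψ packaging signal with a gag fragment, the RRE for Rev-dependent nuclear export, and a cPPT/CTS element that aids nuclear import of the reverse-transcribed genome. An SV40 early promoter drives puromycin N-acetyltransferase, which allows selection of transduced cells. Downstream, the strong constitutive EF-1α promoter drives POU4F2. A WPRE follows the ORF to enhance transcript stability and expression, and the cassette ends at the ΔU3 3' LTR, with an SV40 polyadenylation signal beyond it.

In bacteria the plasmid is maintained at high copy through a ColE1/pUC-type origin with ampicillin resistance, and an f1 origin is also present. The remaining lac, T7 and T3 elements are backbone remnants. The depositor cautions that the plasmid can recombine, a common issue with LTR-containing vectors.
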