Features (pLannotate 1.2.2; 31 found; start..end, strand, type, name):
      5..231     +  promoter       RSV promoter: Rous sarcoma virus enhancer/promoter
    232..412     +  LTR            5' LTR (truncated): truncated 5' long terminal repeat (LTR) from HIV-1
    459..584     +  misc_feature   HIV-1 Ψ: packaging signal of human immunodeficiency virus type 1
    568..931     +  CDS            HIV-1 gag (fragment): gag protein from human immunodeficiency virus 1; gag
   1077..1310    +  misc_feature   RRE: The Rev response element (RRE) of HIV-1 allows for Rev-dependent mRNA export from the nucleus to the cytoplasm.
   1687..1713    +  CDS            Rev (fragment): human immunodeficiency virus 1 (HIV-1) Rev protein; rev; enhances nuclear export of unspliced and incompletely spliced viral mRNAs
   1720..1743    +  promoter       SV40 promoter (fragment): SV40 early promoter
   1744..1815    +  promoter       SV40 promoter (fragment): SV40 enhancer and early promoter
   1839..1974    +  rep_origin     SV40 ori: SV40 origin of replication
   2020..2616    +  CDS            PuroR (fragment): puromycin N-acetyltransferase; pac from Streptomyces; confers resistance to puromycin
   2665..2782    +  misc_feature   cPPT/CTS: central polypurine tract and central termination sequence of HIV-1
   2847..2913    +  CDS            small t antigen (fragment): SV40 (simian virus 40) small t antigen
   2920..4098    +  promoter       EF-1α promoter: strong constitutive promoter for human elongation factor EF-1α
   4115..5341    +  CDS            POU4F2: PO4F2_HUMAN - Also known as BRN3B. Experimental evidence at protein level: Swiss-Prot protein existence level 1. Tissue-specific DNA-binding transcription factor involved in the development and differentiation of target cells (PubMed:19266028, PubMed:23805044). Functions either as activator or repressor modulating the rate of target gene transcription through RNA polymerase II enzyme in a promoter-dependent manner (PubMed:19266028, PubMed:23805044). Binds to the consensus octamer motif 5'-AT[A/T]A[T/A]T[A/T]A-3' of promoter of target genes. Plays a fundamental role in the gene regulatory netwo
   5357..5410    +  promoter       U6 promoter (fragment): RNA polymerase III promoter for human U6 snRNA
   5452..6040    +  misc_feature   WPRE: woodchuck hepatitis virus posttranscriptional regulatory element
   6091..6110    +  misc_feature   cPPT/CTS (fragment): central polypurine tract and central termination sequence of HIV-1
   6112..6345    +  LTR            3' LTR (ΔU3): self-inactivating 3' long terminal repeat (LTR) from HIV-1
   6423..6544    +  polyA_signal   SV40 poly(A) signal: SV40 polyadenylation signal
   6584..6719    +  rep_origin     SV40 ori: SV40 origin of replication
   6740..6758    -  promoter       T7 promoter: promoter for bacteriophage T7 RNA polymerase
   6766..6921    +  CDS            lacZα (fragment): LacZα fragment of β-galactosidase; lacZ fragment
   6926..7354    +  rep_origin     f1 ori (sequence partly withheld): f1 bacteriophage origin of replication; arrow indicates direction of (+) strand synthesis
   7407..7511    +  promoter       AmpR promoter: bla
   7512..8372    +  CDS            AmpR: β-lactamase; bla; confers resistance to ampicillin, carbenicillin, and related antibiotics
   8543..9131    +  rep_origin     ori: high-copy-number ColE1/pMB1/pBR322/pUC origin of replication
   9314..9406    +  CDS            lacI (fragment): lac repressor; lacI; The lac repressor binds to the lac operator to inhibit transcription in E. coli. This inhibition can be relieved by adding lactose or isopropyl-β-D-thiogalactopyranoside (IPTG).
   9419..9440    +  protein_bind   CAP binding site: CAP binding activates transcription in the presence of cAMP. E. coli catabolite activator protein
   9455..9485    +  promoter       lac promoter: promoter for the E. coli lac operon
   9493..9509    +  protein_bind   lac operator: The lac repressor binds to the lac operator to inhibit transcription in E. coli. This inhibition can be relieved by adding lactose or isopropyl-β-D-thiogalactopyranoside (IPTG). lac repressor encoded by lacI
   9554..9572    +  promoter       T3 promoter: promoter for bacteriophage T3 RNA polymerase
>Addgene plasmid #143177 | TFORF2201 | addgene full sequence | sequence record 397844 | Addgene NGS Result
TTAATGTAGTCTTATGCAATACTCTTGTAGTCTTGCAACATGGTAACGATGAGTTAGCAACATGCCTTAC
AAGGAGAGAAAAAGCACCGTGCATGCCGATTGGTGGAAGTAAGGTGGTACGATCGTGCCTTATTAGGAAG
GCAACAGACGGGTCTGACATGGATTGGACGAACCACTGAATTGCCGCATTGCAGAGATATTGTATTTAAG
TGCCTAGCTCGATACATAAACGGGTCTCTCTGGTTAGACCAGATCTGAGCCTGGGAGCTCTCTGGCTAAC
TAGGGAACCCACTGCTTAAGCCTCAATAAAGCTTGCCTTGAGTGCTTCAAGTAGTGTGTGCCCGTCTGTT
GTGTGACTCTGGTAACTAGAGATCCCTCAGACCCTTTTAGTCAGTGTGGAAAATCTCTAGCAGTGGCGCC
CGAACAGGGACTTGAAAGCGAAAGGGAAACCAGAGGAGCTCTCTCGACGCAGGACTCGGCTTGCTGAAGC
GCGCACGGCAAGAGGCGAGGGGCGGCGACTGGTGAGTACGCCAAAAATTTTGACTAGCGGAGGCTAGAAG
GAGAGAGATGGGTGCGAGAGCGTCAGTATTAAGCGGGGGAGAATTAGATCGCGATGGGAAAAAATTCGGT
TAAGGCCAGGGGGAAAGAAAAAATATAAATTAAAACATATAGTATGGGCAAGCAGGGAGCTAGAACGATT
CGCAGTTAATCCTGGCCTGTTAGAAACATCAGAAGGCTGTAGACAAATACTGGGACAGCTACAACCATCC
CTTCAGACAGGATCAGAAGAACTTAGATCATTATATAATACAGTAGCAACCCTCTATTGTGTGCATCAAA
GGATAGAGATAAAAGACACCAAGGAAGCTTTAGACAAGATAGAGGAAGAGCAAAACAAAAGTAAGACCAC
CGCACAGCAAGCGGCCGCTGATCTTCAGACCTGGAGGAGGAGATATGAGGGACAATTGGAGAAGTGAATT
ATATAAATATAAAGTAGTAAAAATTGAACCATTAGGAGTAGCACCCACCAAGGCAAAGAGAAGAGTGGTG
CAGAGAGAAAAAAGAGCAGTGGGAATAGGAGCTTTGTTCCTTGGGTTCTTGGGAGCAGCAGGAAGCACTA
TGGGCGCAGCGTCAATGACGCTGACGGTACAGGCCAGACAATTATTGTCTGGTATAGTGCAGCAGCAGAA
CAATTTGCTGAGGGCTATTGAGGCGCAACAGCATCTGTTGCAACTCACAGTCTGGGGCATCAAGCAGCTC
CAGGCAAGAATCCTGGCTGTGGAAAGATACCTAAAGGATCAACAGCTCCTGGGGATTTGGGGTTGCTCTG
GAAAACTCATTTGCACCACTGCTGTGCCTTGGAATGCTAGTTGGAGTAATAAATCTCTGGAACAGATTTG
GAATCACACGACCTGGATGGAGTGGGACAGAGAAATTAACAATTACACAAGCTTAATACACTCCTTAATT
GAAGAATCGCAAAACCAGCAAGAAAAGAATGAACAAGAATTATTGGAATTAGATAAATGGGCAAGTTTGT
GGAATTGGTTTAACATAACAAATTGGCTGTGGTATATAAAATTATTCATAATGATAGTAGGAGGCTTGGT
AGGTTTAAGAATAGTTTTTGCTGTACTTTCTATAGTGAATAGAGTTAGGCAGGGATATTCACCATTATCG
TTTCAGACCCACCTCCCAACCCCGAGGGGACCCATGCATTGCATCTCAATTAGTCAGCAACCAGGTGTGG
AAAGTCCCCAGGCTCCCCAGCAGGCAGAAGTATGCAAAGCATGCGTCTCAATTAGTCAGCAACCATAGTC
CCGCCCCTAACTCCGCCCATCCCGCCCCTAACTCCGCCCAGTTCCGCCCATTCTCCGCCCCATGGCTGAC
TAATTTTTTTTATTTATGCAGAGGCCGAGGCCGCCTCGGCCTCTGAGCTATTCCAGAAGTAGTGAGGAGG
CTTTTTTGGAGGCCTAGGCTTTTGCAAAAAGCTTTCTAGAGGTACCACCGGAGCTTACCATGACCGAGTA
CAAGCCCACGGTGCGCCTCGCCACCCGCGACGACGTCCCCAGGGCCGTACGCACCCTCGCCGCCGCGTTC
GCCGACTACCCCGCCACGCGCCACACCGTCGATCCGGACCGCCACATCGAGCGGGTCACCGAGCTGCAAG
AACTCTTCCTCACGCGCGTCGGGCTCGACATCGGCAAGGTGTGGGTCGCGGACGACGGCGCCGCCGTGGC
GGTCTGGACCACGCCGGAGAGCGTCGAAGCGGGGGCGGTGTTCGCCGAGATCGGCCCGCGCATGGCCGAG
TTGAGCGGTTCCCGGCTGGCCGCGCAGCAACAGATGGAAGGCCTCCTGGCGCCGCACCGGCCCAAGGAGC
CCGCGTGGTTCCTGGCCACCGTCGGCGTCTCGCCCGACCACCAGGGCAAGGGTCTGGGCAGCGCCGTCGT
GCTCCCCGGAGTGGAGGCGGCCGAGCGCGCCGGGGTGCCCGCCTTCCTGGAGACCTCCGCGCCCCGCAAC
CTCCCCTTCTACGAGCGGCTCGGCTTCACCGTCACCGCCGACGTCGAGGTGCCCGAAGGACCGCGCACCT
GGTGCATGACCCGCAAGCCCGGTGCCAGTTAACGAATTCTAGATCTTGAGACAAATGGCAGTATTCATCC
ACAATTTTAAAAGAAAAGGGGGGATTGGGGGGTACAGTGCAGGGGAAAGAATAGTAGACATAATAGCAAC
AGACATACAAACTAAAGAATTACAAAAACAAATTACAAAAATTCAAAATTTTCGGGTTTATTACAGGGAC
AGCAGAGATCCACTTTGGCGCCGGCTCGAGGCCTGCAGGTGCAAAGATGGATAAAGTTTTAAACAGAGAG
GAATCTTTGCAGCTAATGGACCTTCTAGGTCTTGAAAGGAGTGGGAATTGGCTCCGGTGCCCGTCAGTGG
GCAGAGCGCACATCGCCCACAGTCCCCGAGAAGTTGGGGGGAGGGGTCGGCAATTGAACCGGTGCCTAGA
GAAGGTGGCGCGGGGTAAACTGGGAAAGTGATGTCGTGTACTGGCTCCGCCTTTTTCCCGAGGGTGGGGG
AGAACCGTATATAAGTGCAGTAGTCGCCGTGAACGTTCTTTTTCGCAACGGGTTTGCCGCCAGAACACAG
GTAAGTGCCGTGTGTGGTTCCCGCGGGCCTGGCCTCTTTACGGGTTATGGCCCTTGCGTGCCTTGAATTA
CTTCCACCTGGCTGCAGTACGTGATTCTTGATCCCGAGCTTCGGGTTGGAAGTGGGTGGGAGAGTTCGAG
GCCTTGCGCTTAAGGAGCCCCTTCGCCTCGTGCTTGAGTTGAGGCCTGGCCTGGGCGCTGGGGCCGCCGC
GTGCGAATCTGGTGGCACCTTCGCGCCTGTCTCGCTGCTTTCGATAAGTCTCTAGCCATTTAAAATTTTT
GATGACCTGCTGCGACGCTTTTTTTCTGGCAAGATAGTCTTGTAAATGCGGGCCAAGATCTGCACACTGG
TATTTCGGTTTTTGGGGCCGCGGGCGGCGACGGGGCCCGTGCGTCCCAGCGCACATGTTCGGCGAGGCGG
GGCCTGCGAGCGCGGCCACCGAGAATCGGACGGGGGTAGTCTCAAGCTGGCCGGCCTGCTCTGGTGCCTG
GCCTCGCGCCGCCGTGTATCGCCCCGCCCTGGGCGGCAAGGCTGGCCCGGTCGGCACCAGTTGCGTGAGC
GGAAAGATGGCCGCTTCCCGGCCCTGCTGCAGGGAGCTCAAAATGGAGGACGCGGCGCTCGGGAGAGCGG
GCGGGTGAGTCACCCACACAAAGGAAAAGGGCCTTTCCGTCCTCAGCCGTCGCTTCATGTGACTCCACGG
AGTACCGGGCGCCGTCCAGGCACCTCGATTAGTTCTCGAGCTTTTGGAGTACGTCGTCTTTAGGTTGGGG
GGAGGGGTTTTATGCGATGGAGTTTCCCCACACTGAGTGGGTGGAGACTGAAGTTAGGCCAGCTTGGCAC
TTGATGTAATTCTCCTTGGAATTTGCCCTTTTTGAGTTTGGATCTTGGTTCATTCTCAAGCCTCAGACAG
TGGTTCAAAGTTTTTTTCTTCCATTTCAGGTGTCGTGAGGCTAGCACCGCCACCATGATGATGATGTCCC
TGAACAGCAAGCAGGCGTTTAGCATGCCGCACGGCGGCAGCCTGCACGTGGAGCCCAAGTACTCGGCACT
GCACAGCACCTCGCCGGGCTCCTCGGCTCCCATCGCGCCCTCGGCCAGCTCCCCCAGCAGCTCGAGCAAC
GCTGGTGGTGGCGGCGGCGGCGGCGGCGGCGGCGGCGGCGGCGGAGGCCGAAGCAGCAGCTCCAGCAGCA
GTGGCAGCAGCGGCGGCGGGGGCTCGGAGGCTATGCGGAGAGCCTGTCTTCCAACCCCACCGAGCAATAT
ATTCGGCGGGCTGGATGAGAGTCTGCTGGCCCGCGCCGAGGCTCTGGCAGCCGTGGACATCGTCTCCCAG
AGCAAGAGCCACCACCACCATCCACCCCACCACAGCCCCTTCAAACCGGACGCCACCTACCACACTATGA
ATACCATCCCGTGCACGTCGGCCGCCTCTTCTTCATCGGTGCCCATCTCGCACCCTTCCGCGTTGGCGGG
CACGCACCACCACCACCACCATCACCACCACCACCACCACCAACCGCACCAGGCGCTGGAGGGCGAGCTG
CTGGAGCACCTGAGTCCCGGGCTGGCCCTGGGCGCTATGGCGGGCCCCGACGGCGCTGTGGTGTCCACGC
CGGCTCACGCGCCGCACATGGCCACCATGAACCCCATGCACCAAGCAGCGCTCAGCATGGCCCACGCGCA
CGGGCTGCCGTCGCACATGGGCTGCATGAGCGACGTGGACGCCGACCCGCGGGACCTGGAGGCATTCGCC
GAGCGCTTCAAGCAGCGACGCATCAAGCTGGGGGTGACCCAGGCAGATGTGGGCTCCGCGCTGGCCAACC
TCAAGATCCCCGGCGTGGGCTCGCTTAGCCAGAGCACCATCTGCAGGTTCGAGTCCCTCACACTGTCCCA
CAATAATATGATCGCGCTCAAACCCATCCTGCAGGCATGGCTCGAGGAGGCCGAGAAGTCCCACCGCGAG
AAGCTCACCAAGCCTGAACTCTTCAATGGCGCGGAGAAGAAGCGCAAGCGCACGTCCATCGCTGCGCCAG
AGAAGCGCTCGCTCGAAGCCTACTTTGCCATTCAGCCTCGGCCCTCCTCTGAAAAGATCGCCGCCATCGC
GGAGAAGCTGGACCTGAAGAAAAACGTGGTGCGCGTCTGGTTCTGCAACCAGAGGCAGAAACAGAAAAGA
ATGAAATATTCCGCCGGCATTTAGTAATGAACTAGTCCGTAACTTGAAAGTATTTCGATTTCTTGGCTTT
ATATATCTTGTGGAAAGGACGAATACAGTCCTTGAGCAATATGCGCACGCGTTAAGTCGACAATCAACCT
CTGGATTACAAAATTTGTGAAAGATTGACTGGTATTCTTAACTATGTTGCTCCTTTTACGCTATGTGGAT
ACGCTGCTTTAATGCCTTTGTATCATGCTATTGCTTCCCGTATGGCTTTCATTTTCTCCTCCTTGTATAA
ATCCTGGTTGCTGTCTCTTTATGAGGAGTTGTGGCCCGTTGTCAGGCAACGTGGCGTGGTGTGCACTGTG
TTTGCTGACGCAACCCCCACTGGTTGGGGCATTGCCACCACCTGTCAGCTCCTTTCCGGGACTTTCGCTT
TCCCCCTCCCTATTGCCACGGCGGAACTCATCGCCGCCTGCCTTGCCCGCTGCTGGACAGGGGCTCGGCT
GTTGGGCACTGACAATTCCGTGGTGTTGTCGGGGAAATCATCGTCCTTTCCTTGGCTGCTCGCCTGTGTT
GCCACCTGGATTCTGCGCGGGACGTCCTTCTGCTACGTCCCTTCGGCCCTCAATCCAGCGGACCTTCCTT
CCCGCGGCCTGCTGCCGGCTCTGCGGCCTCTTCCGCGTCTTCGCCTTCGCCCTCAGACGAGTCGGATCTC
CCTTTGGGCCGCCTCCCCGCGTCGACTTTAAGACCAATGACTTACAAGGCAGCTGTAGATCTTAGCCACT
TTTTAAAAGAAAAGGGGGGACTGGAAGGGCTAATTCACTCCCAACGAAGACAAGATCTGCTTTTTGCTTG
TACTGGGTCTCTCTGGTTAGACCAGATCTGAGCCTGGGAGCTCTCTGGCTAACTAGGGAACCCACTGCTT
AAGCCTCAATAAAGCTTGCCTTGAGTGCTTCAAGTAGTGTGTGCCCGTCTGTTGTGTGACTCTGGTAACT
AGAGATCCCTCAGACCCTTTTAGTCAGTGTGGAAAATCTCTAGCAGTACGTATAGTAGTTCATGTCATCT
TATTATTCAGTATTTATAACTTGCAAAGAAATGAATATCAGAGAGTGAGAGGAACTTGTTTATTGCAGCT
TATAATGGTTACAAATAAAGCAATAGCATCACAAATTTCACAAATAAAGCATTTTTTTCACTGCATTCTA
GTTGTGGTTTGTCCAAACTCATCAATGTATCTTATCATGTCTGGCTCTAGCTATCCCGCCCCTAACTCCG
CCCATCCCGCCCCTAACTCCGCCCAGTTCCGCCCATTCTCCGCCCCATGGCTGACTAATTTTTTTTATTT
ATGCAGAGGCCGAGGCCGCCTCGGCCTCTGAGCTATTCCAGAAGTAGTGAGGAGGCTTTTTTGGAGGCCT
AGGGACGTACCCAATTCGCCCTATAGTGAGTCGTATTACGCGCGCTCACTGGCCGTCGTTTTACAACGTC
GTGACTGGGAAAACCCTGGCGTTACCCAACTTAATCGCCTTGCAGCACATCCCCCTTTCGCCAGCTGGCG
TAATAGCGAAGAGGCCCGCACCGATCGCCCTTCCCAACAGTTGCGCAGCCTGAATGGCGAATGGG
[124 nt withheld, positions 6926-7049]
C
[91 nt withheld, positions 7051-7141]
A
[49 nt withheld, positions 7143-7191]
CCTTTGACGTTGGAGTCCACGTTCTTT
[37 nt withheld, positions 7219-7255]
ACCCTATCTCGGTCTATTCTTTTGATTTATAAGGGATTTTGCCGATTTCGGCCTATTGGTTAAAAAATGA
GCTGATTTAACAAAAATTTAACGCGAATTTTAACAAAATATTAACGCTTACAATTTAGGTGGCACTTTTC
GGGGAAATGTGCGCGGAACCCCTATTTGTTTATTTTTCTAAATACATTCAAATATGTATCCGCTCATGAG
ACAATAACCCTGATAAATGCTTCAATAATATTGAAAAAGGAAGAGTATGAGTATTCAACATTTCCGTGTC
GCCCTTATTCCCTTTTTTGCGGCATTTTGCCTTCCTGTTTTTGCTCACCCAGAAACGCTGGTGAAAGTAA
AAGATGCTGAAGATCAGTTGGGTGCACGAGTGGGTTACATCGAACTGGATCTCAACAGCGGTAAGATCCT
TGAGAGTTTTCGCCCCGAAGAACGTTTTCCAATGATGAGCACTTTTAAAGTTCTGCTATGTGGCGCGGTA
TTATCCCGTATTGACGCCGGGCAAGAGCAACTCGGTCGCCGCATACACTATTCTCAGAATGACTTGGTTG
AGTACTCACCAGTCACAGAAAAGCATCTTACGGATGGCATGACAGTAAGAGAATTATGCAGTGCTGCCAT
AACCATGAGTGATAACACTGCGGCCAACTTACTTCTGACAACGATCGGAGGACCGAAGGAGCTAACCGCT
TTTTTGCACAACATGGGGGATCATGTAACTCGCCTTGATCGTTGGGAACCGGAGCTGAATGAAGCCATAC
CAAACGACGAGCGTGACACCACGATGCCTGTAGCAATGGCAACAACGTTGCGCAAACTATTAACTGGCGA
ACTACTTACTCTAGCTTCCCGGCAACAATTAATAGACTGGATGGAGGCGGATAAAGTTGCAGGACCACTT
CTGCGCTCGGCCCTTCCGGCTGGCTGGTTTATTGCTGATAAATCTGGAGCCGGTGAGCGTGGGTCTCGCG
GTATCATTGCAGCACTGGGGCCAGATGGTAAGCCCTCCCGTATCGTAGTTATCTACACGACGGGGAGTCA
GGCAACTATGGATGAACGAAATAGACAGATCGCTGAGATAGGTGCCTCACTGATTAAGCATTGGTAACTG
TCAGACCAAGTTTACTCATATATACTTTAGATTGATTTAAAACTTCATTTTTAATTTAAAAGGATCTAGG
TGAAGATCCTTTTTGATAATCTCATGACCAAAATCCCTTAACGTGAGTTTTCGTTCCACTGAGCGTCAGA
CCCCGTAGAAAAGATCAAAGGATCTTCTTGAGATCCTTTTTTTCTGCGCGTAATCTGCTGCTTGCAAACA
AAAAAACCACCGCTACCAGCGGTGGTTTGTTTGCCGGATCAAGAGCTACCAACTCTTTTTCCGAAGGTAA
CTGGCTTCAGCAGAGCGCAGATACCAAATACTGTTCTTCTAGTGTAGCCGTAGTTAGGCCACCACTTCAA
GAACTCTGTAGCACCGCCTACATACCTCGCTCTGCTAATCCTGTTACCAGTGGCTGCTGCCAGTGGCGAT
AAGTCGTGTCTTACCGGGTTGGACTCAAGACGATAGTTACCGGATAAGGCGCAGCGGTCGGGCTGAACGG
GGGGTTCGTGCACACAGCCCAGCTTGGAGCGAACGACCTACACCGAACTGAGATACCTACAGCGTGAGCT
ATGAGAAAGCGCCACGCTTCCCGAAGGGAGAAAGGCGGACAGGTATCCGGTAAGCGGCAGGGTCGGAACA
GGAGAGCGCACGAGGGAGCTTCCAGGGGGAAACGCCTGGTATCTTTATAGTCCTGTCGGGTTTCGCCACC
TCTGACTTGAGCGTCGATTTTTGTGATGCTCGTCAGGGGGGCGGAGCCTATGGAAAAACGCCAGCAACGC
GGCCTTTTTACGGTTCCTGGCCTTTTGCTGGCCTTTTGCTCACATGTTCTTTCCTGCGTTATCCCCTGAT
TCTGTGGATAACCGTATTACCGCCTTTGAGTGAGCTGATACCGCTCGCCGCAGCCGAACGACCGAGCGCA
GCGAGTCAGTGAGCGAGGAAGCGGAAGAGCGCCCAATACGCAAACCGCCTCTCCCCGCGCGTTGGCCGAT
TCATTAATGCAGCTGGCACGACAGGTTTCCCGACTGGAAAGCGGGCAGTGAGCGCAACGCAATTAATGTG
AGTTAGCTCACTCATTAGGCACCCCAGGCTTTACACTTTATGCTTCCGGCTCGTATGTTGTGTGGAATTG
TGAGCGGATAACAATTTCACACAGGAAACAGCTATGACCATGATTACGCCAAGCGCGCAATTAACCCTCA
CTAAAGGGAACAAAAGCTGGAGCTGCAAGC
