>Addgene plasmid #143177 | TFORF2201 | depositor partial sequence | sequence record 281669 | Insert
ACCGCCACCATGATGATGATGTCCCTGAACAGCAAGCAGGCGTTTAGCATGCCGCACGGCGGCAGCCTGC
ACGTGGAGCCCAAGTACTCGGCACTGCACAGCACCTCGCCGGGCTCCTCGGCTCCCATCGCGCCCTCGGC
CAGCTCCCCCAGCAGCTCGAGCAACGCTGGTGGTGGCGGCGGCGGCGGCGGCGGCGGCGGCGGCGGCGGA
GGCCGAAGCAGCAGCTCCAGCAGCAGTGGCAGCAGCGGCGGCGGGGGCTCGGAGGCTATGCGGAGAGCCT
GTCTTCCAACCCCACCGAGCAATATATTCGGCGGGCTGGATGAGAGTCTGCTGGCCCGCGCCGAGGCTCT
GGCAGCCGTGGACATCGTCTCCCAGAGCAAGAGCCACCACCACCATCCACCCCACCACAGCCCCTTCAAA
CCGGACGCCACCTACCACACTATGAATACCATCCCGTGCACGTCGGCCGCCTCTTCTTCATCGGTGCCCA
TCTCGCACCCTTCCGCGTTGGCGGGCACGCACCACCACCACCACCATCACCACCACCACCACCACCAACC
GCACCAGGCGCTGGAGGGCGAGCTGCTGGAGCACCTGAGTCCCGGGCTGGCCCTGGGCGCTATGGCGGGC
CCCGACGGCGCTGTGGTGTCCACGCCGGCTCACGCGCCGCACATGGCCACCATGAACCCCATGCACCAAG
CAGCGCTCAGCATGGCCCACGCGCACGGGCTGCCGTCGCACATGGGCTGCATGAGCGACGTGGACGCCGA
CCCGCGGGACCTGGAGGCATTCGCCGAGCGCTTCAAGCAGCGACGCATCAAGCTGGGGGTGACCCAGGCA
GATGTGGGCTCCGCGCTGGCCAACCTCAAGATCCCCGGCGTGGGCTCGCTTAGCCAGAGCACCATCTGCA
GGTTCGAGTCCCTCACACTGTCCCACAATAATATGATCGCGCTCAAACCCATCCTGCAGGCATGGCTCGA
GGAGGCCGAGAAGTCCCACCGCGAGAAGCTCACCAAGCCTGAACTCTTCAATGGCGCGGAGAAGAAGCGC
AAGCGCACGTCCATCGCTGCGCCAGAGAAGCGCTCGCTCGAAGCCTACTTTGCCATTCAGCCTCGGCCCT
CCTCTGAAAAGATCGCCGCCATCGCGGAGAAGCTGGACCTGAAGAAAAACGTGGTGCGCGTCTGGTTCTG
CAACCAGAGGCAGAAACAGAAAAGAATGAAATATTCCGCCGGCATTTAGTAATGAACTAGTCCGTAACTT
GAAAGTATTTCGATTTCTTGGCTTTATATATCTTGTGGAAAGGACGAATACAGTCCTTGAGCAATATGCG
C
