>Addgene plasmid #143177 | TFORF2201 | depositor partial sequence | sequence record 281670 | Barcode
ATACAGTCCTTGAGCAATATGCGC
